>Addgene plasmid #81010 | pTriEx-NTOM20-mVenus-Zdk1 | addgene full sequence | sequence record 156949 | Addgene assembled full plasmid sequence
AACTGTTACATTGCAAACGTGGTTTCGTGTGCCAAGTGTGAAAACCGATGTTTAATCAAGGCTCTGACGC
ATTTCTACAACCACGACTCCAAGTGTGTGGGTGAAGTCATGCATCTTTTAATCAAATCCCAAGATGTGTA
TAAACCACCAAACTGCCAAAAAATGAAAACTGTCGACAAGCTCTGTCCGTTTGCTGGCAACTGCAAGGGT
CTCAATCCTATTTGTAATTATTGAATAATAAAACAATTATAAATGTCAAATTTGTTTTTTATTAACGATA
CAAACCAAACGCAACAAGAACATTTGTAGTATTATCTATAATTGAAAACGCGTAGTTATAATCGCTGAGG
TAATATTTAAAATCATTTTCAAATGATTCACAGTTAATTTGCGACAATATAATTTTATTTTCACATAAAC
TAGACGCCTTGTCGTCTTCTTCTTCGTATTCCTTCTCTTTTTCATTTTTCTCTTCATAAAAATTAACATA
GTTATTATCGTATCCATATATGTATCTATCGTATAGAGTAAATTTTTTGTTGTCATAAATATATATGTCT
TTTTTAATGGGGTGTATAGTACCGCTGCGCATAGTTTTTCTGTAATTTACAACAGTGCTATTTTCTGGTA
GTTCTTCGGAGTGTGTTGCTTTAATTATTAAATTTATATAATCAATGAATTTGGGATCGTCGGTTTTGTA
CAATATGTTGCCGGCATAGTACGCAGCTTCTTCTAGTTCAATTACACCATTTTTTAGCAGCACCGGATTA
ACATAACTTTCCAAAATGTTGTACGAACCGTTAAACAAAAACAGTTCACCTCCCTTTTCTATACTATTGT
CTGCGAGCAGTTGTTTGTTGTTAAAAATAACAGCCATTGTAATGAGACGCACAAACTAATATCACAAACT
GGAAATGTCTATCAATATATAGTTGCTGATGGCCGGCCTATTAATAGTAATCAATTACGGGGTCATTAGT
TCATAGCCCATATATGGAGTTCCGCGTTACATAACTTACGGTAAATGGCCCGCCTGGCTGACCGCCCAAC
GACCCCCGCCCATTGACGTCAATAATGACGTATGTTCCCATAGTAACGCCAATAGGGACTTTCCATTGAC
GTCAATGGGTGGAGTATTTACGGTAAACTGCCCACTTGGCAGTACATCAAGTGTATCATATGCCAAGTCC
GCCCCCTATTGACGTCAATGACGGTAAATGGCCCGCCTGGCATTATGCCCAGTACATGACCTTACGGGAC
TTTCCTACTTGGCAGTACATCTACGTATTAGTCATCGCTATTACCATGCTGATGCGGTTTTGGCAGTACA
CCAATGGGCGTGGATAGCGGTTTGACTCACGGGGATTTCCAAGTCTCCACCCCATTGACGTCAATGGGAG
TTTGTTTTGGCACCAAAATCAACGGGACTTTCCAAAATGTCGTAATAACCCCGCCCCGTTGACGCAAATG
GGCGGTAGGCGTGTACGGTGGGAGGTCTATATAAGCAGACGTCGTTTAGTGAACCGTCAGATCACTAGAT
GCTTTATTGCGGTAGTTTATCACAGTTAAATTGCTAACGCCAGTCTCGAACTTAACGTGCAGAAGTTGGT
CGTGAGGCACTGGGCAGGTAAGTATCGGGCCCTTTGTGCGGGGGGAGCGGCTCGGGGCTGTCCGCGGGGG
GACGGCTGCCTTCGGGGGGGACGGGGCAGGGCGGGGTTCGGCTTCTGGCGTGTGACCGGCGGCTCTAGAG
CCTCTGCTAACCATGTTCATGCCTTCTTCTTTTTCCTACAGCTCCTGGGCAACGTGCTGGTTATTGTGCT
GTCTCATCATTTTGGCAAAGAATTGGATCGGACCGAAATTAATACGACTCACTATAGGGGAATTGTGAGC
GGATAACAATTCCCCGGAGTTAATCCGGGACCTTTAATTCAACCCAACACAATATATTATAGTTAAATAA
GAATTATTATCAAATCATTTGTATATTAATTAAAATACTATACTGTAAATTACATTTTATTTACAATCAA
AGGAGATATACCATGGTGGGCCGCAACAGCGCGATTGCAGCTGGAGTGTGCGGCGCGCTGTTCATTGGCT
ATTGCATTTACTTTGATCGCAAACGCCGCAGCGATCCGAACTTTAAATCTAGAGTGAGCAAGGGCGAGGA
GCTGTTCACCGGGGTGGTGCCCATCCTGGTCGAGCTGGACGGCGACGTAAACGGCCACAAGTTCAGCGTG
TCCGGCGAGGGCGAGGGCGATGCCACCTACGGCAAGCTGACCCTGAAGTTCATCAGCACCACCGGCAAGC
TGCCCGTGCCCTGGCCCACCCTCGTGACCACCCTCGGCTACGGCCTGCAGTGCTTCGCCCGCTACCCCGA
CCACATGAAGCAGCACGACTTCTTCAAGTCCGCCATGCCCGAAGGCTACGTCCAGGAGCGCACCATCTTC
TTCAAGGACGACGGCAACTACAAGACCCGCGCCGAGGTGAAGTTCGAGGGCGACACCCTGGTGAACCGCA
TCGAGCTGAAGGGCATCGACTTCAAGGAGGACGGCAACATCCTGGGGCACAAGCTGGAGTACAACTACAA
CAGCCACAACGTCTATATCACCGCCGACAAGCAGAAGAACGGCATCAAGGCAAACTTCAAGATCCGCCAC
AACATCGAGGACGGCGGCGTGCAGCTCGCCGACCACTACCAGCAGAACACCCCCATCGGCGACGGCCCCG
TGCTGCTGCCCGACAACCACTACCTGAGCTACCAGTCCAAACTGAGCAAAGACCCCAACGAGAAGCGCGA
TCACATGGTCCTGCTGGAGTTCGTGACCGCCGCCGGGATCACTCTCGGCATGGACGAGCTGTACAAGGGT
TCTGGAAGTGGATCCATGGTGGATAACAAATTCAATAAAGAAAAGACGCGTGCCGGTGCGGAAATCCATT
CTCTGCCAAACCTGAATGTTGAGCAGAAGTTTGCCTTCATCGTGAGCCTGTTTGATGATCCATCTCAGAG
CGCCAATCTGCTGGCCGAAGCCAAAAAACTGAACGATGCCCAGGCCCCAAAAGGTGGTTCTGGTGGTAGC
CATCATCATCATCATCATGGCGGTGAAAATCTGTATTTCCAGGGCGGCCGCGACTACAAGGACGACGACG
ACAAATAAAAGCTTGCGGCCGCACAGCTGTATACACGTGCAAGCCAGCCAGAACTCGCCCCGGAAGACCC
CGAGGATCTCGAGCACCACCATCACCATCACCATCACTAAGTGATTAACCTCAGGTGCAGGCTGCCTATC
AGAAGGTGGTGGCTGGTGTGGCCAATGCCCTGGCTCACAAATACCACTGAGATCGATCTTTTTCCCTCTG
CCAAAAATTATGGGGACATCATGAAGCCCCTTGAGCATCTGACTTCTGGCTAATAAAGGAAATTTATTTT
CATTGCAATAGTGTGTTGGAATTTTTTGTGTCTCTCACTCGGAAGGACATATGGGAGGGCAAATCATTTA
AAACATCAGAATGAGTATTTGGTTTAGAGTTTGGCAACATATGCCCATATGTAACTAGCATAACCCCTTG
GGGCCTCTAAACGGGTCTTGAGGGGTTTTTTGCTGAAAGCATGCGGAGGAAATTCTCCTTGAAGTTTCCC
TGGTGTTCAAAGTAAAGGAGTTTGCACCAGACGCACCTCTGTTCACTGGTCCGGCGTATTAAAACACGAT
ACATTGTTATTAGTACATTTATTAAGCGCTAGATTCTGTGCGTTGTTGATTTACAGACAATTGTTGTACG
TATTTTAATAATTCATTAAATTTATAATCTTTAGGGTGGTATGTTAGAGCGAAAATCAAATGATTTTCAG
CGTCTTTATATCTGAATTTAAATATTAAATCCTCAATAGATTTGTAAAATAGGTTTCGATTAGTTTCAAA
CAAGGGTTGTTTTTCCGAACCGATGGCTGGACTATCTAATGGATTTTCGCTCAACGCCACAAAACTTGCC
AAATCTTGTAGCAGCAATCTAGCTTTGTCGATATTCGTTTGTGTTTTGTTTTGTAATAAAGGTTCGACGT
CGTTCAAAATATTATGCGCTTTTGTATTTCTTTCATCACTGTCGTTAGTGTACAATTGACTCGACGTAAA
CACGTTAAATAGAGCTTGGACATATTTAACATCGGGCGTGTTAGCTTTATTAGGCCGATTATCGTCGTCG
TCCCAACCCTCGTCGTTAGAAGTTGCTTCCGAAGACGATTTTGCCATAGCCACACGACGCCTATTAATTG
TGTCGGCTAACACGTCCGCGATCAAATTTGTAGTTGAGCTTTTTGGAATTGCGATCGCATAACTTCGTAT
AGCATACATTATACGAAGTTATAAGCTCGGAACGCTGCGCTCGGTCGTTCGGCTGCGGCGAGCGGTATCA
GCTCACTCAAAGGCGGTAATACGGTTATCCACAGAATCAGGGGATAACGCAGGAAAGAACATGTGAGCAA
AAGGCCAGCAAAAGGCCAGGAACCGTAAAAAGGCCGCGTTGCTGGCGTTTTTCCATAGGCTCCGCCCCCT
GACGAGCATCACAAAAATCGACGCTCAAGTCAGAGGTGGCGAAACCCGACAGGACTATAAAGATACCAGG
CGTTTCCCCCTGGAAGCTCCCTCGTGCGCTCTCCTGTTCCGACCCTGCCGCTTACCGGATACCTGTCCGC
CTTTCTCCCTTCGGGAAGCGTGGCGCTTTCTCAATGCTCACGCTGTAGGTATCTCAGTTCGGTGTAGGTC
GTTCGCTCCAAGCTGGGCTGTGTGCACGAACCCCCCGTTCAGCCCGACCGCTGCGCCTTATCCGGTAACT
ATCGTCTTGAGTCCAACCCGGTAAGACACGACTTATCGCCACTGGCAGCAGCCACTGGTAACAGGATTAG
CAGAGCGAGGTATGTAGGCGGTGCTACAGAGTTCTTGAAGTGGTGGCCTAACTACGGCTACACTAGAAGA
ACAGTATTTGGTATCTGCGCTCTGCTGAAGCCAGTTACCTTCGGAAAAAGAGTTGGTAGCTCTTGATCCG
GCAAACAAACCACCGCTGGTAGCGGTGGTTTTTTTGTTTGCAAGCAGCAGATTACGCGCAGAAAAAAAGG
ATCTCAAGAAGATCCTTTGTTACCAATGCTTAATCAGTGAGGCACCTATCTCAGCGATCTGTCTATTTCG
TTCATCCATAGTTGCCTGACTCCCCGTCGTGTAGATAACTACGATACGGGAGGGCTTACCATCTGGCCCC
AGTGCTGCAATGATACCGCGAGACCCACGCTCACCGGCTCCAGATTTATCAGCAATAAACCAGCCAGCCG
GAAGGGCCGAGCGCAGAAGTGGTCCTGCAACTTTATCCGCCTCCATCCAGTCTATTAATTGTTGCCGGGA
AGCTAGAGTAAGTAGTTCGCCAGTTAATAGTTTGCGCAACGTTGTTGCCATTGCTACAGGCATCGTGGTG
TCACGCTCGTCGTTTGGTATGGCTTCATTCAGCTCCGGTTCCCAACGATCAAGGCGAGTTACATGATCCC
CCATGTTGTGCAAAAAAGCGGTTAGCTCCTTCGGTCCTCCGATCGTTGTCAGAAGTAAGTTGGCCGCAGT
GTTATCACTCATGGTTATGGCAGCACTGCATAATTCTCTTACTGTCATGCCATCCGTAAGATGCTTTTCT
GTGACTGGTGAGTACTCAACCAAGTCATTCTGAGAATAGTGTATGCGGCGACCGAGTTGCTCTTGCCCGG
CGTCAATACGGGATAATACCGCGCCACATAGCAGAACTTTAAAAGTGCTCATCATTGGAAAACGTTCTTC
GGGGCGAAAACTCTCAAGGATCTTACCGCTGTTGAGATCCAGTTCGATGTAACCCACTCGTGCACCCAAC
TGATCTTCAGCATCTTTTACTTTCACCAGCGTTTCTGGGTGAGCAAAAACAGGAAGGCAAAATGCCGCAA
AAAAGGGAATAAGGGCGACACGGAAATGTTGAATACTCATACTCTTCCTTTTTCAATATTATTGAAGCAT
TTATCAGGGTTATTGTCTCATGTCCGCGCGTT
Features (pLannotate 1.2.2; 22 found; start..end, strand, type, name):
    110..937     +  misc_recomb    baculovirus recombination region (lef2/ORF603): contains ORF603 and part of lef2
    949..1308    +  enhancer       CMV enhancer (fragment): human cytomegalovirus immediate early enhancer
   1310..1509    +  promoter       CMV promoter: human cytomegalovirus (CMV) immediate early promoter
   1661..1791    +  intron         chimeric intron (fragment): chimera between introns from chicken β-actin and rabbit β-globin
   1860..1878    +  promoter       T7 promoter: promoter for bacteriophage T7 RNA polymerase
   1879..1903    +  protein_bind   lac operator: The lac repressor binds to the lac operator to inhibit transcription in E. coli. This inhibition can be relieved by adding lactose or isopropyl-β-D-thiogalactopyranoside (IPTG). lac repressor encoded by lacI
   1919..2028    +  promoter       p10 promoter: baculovirus promoter for expression in insect cells
   2043..2153    +  CDS            TOMM20 (fragment): TOM20_HUMAN - Also known as KIAA0016. Experimental evidence at protein level: Swiss-Prot protein existence level 1. Central component of the receptor complex responsible for the recognition and translocation of cytosolically synthesized mitochondrial preproteins. Together with TOM22 functions as the transit peptide receptor at the surface of the mitochondrion outer membrane and facilitates the movement of preproteins into the TOM40 translocation pore (By similarity). Required for the translocation across the mitochondrial outer membrane of cytochrome P450 monooxygenases. From Homo sapiens (Hum
   2154..2867    +  CDS            mVenus: mVenus is a basic (constitutively fluorescent) yellow fluorescent protein published in 2006, derived from Aequorea victoria. It is reported to be a rapidly-maturing monomer with moderate acid sensitivity.
   2886..3062    +  CDS            Zdk1: "Zdark" protein, derived from the Z subunit of protein A, that binds to the dark state of LOV2 and is released upon irradiation (Wang et al., 2016)
   3081..3100    +  CDS            capTEV™ (fragment): composite tag for in vivo biotinylation, TEV protease cleavage, and 6xHis tagging
   3132..3154    +  CDS            5xFLAG (fragment): five tandem FLAG® epitope tags
   3195..3227    +  CDS            HSV tag: HSV (herpes simplex virus) epitope tag
   3237..3254    +  CDS            6xHis: 6xHis affinity tag
   3269..3337    +  CDS            HBB (fragment): HBB_PONPY - Experimental evidence at transcript level: Swiss-Prot protein existence level 2. Involved in oxygen transport from the lung to the various peripheral tissues. From Pongo pygmaeus (Bornean orangutan).
   3412..3467    +  polyA_signal   β-globin poly(A) signal: rabbit β-globin polyadenylation signal (Gil and Proudfoot, 1987)
   3555..3602    +  terminator     T7 terminator: transcription terminator for bacteriophage T7 RNA polymerase
   3615..4320    +  misc_recomb    baculovirus recombination region (ORF1629): contains part of ORF1629
   4329..4362    +  protein_bind   loxP: Cre-mediated recombination occurs in the 8-bp core sequence (GCATACAT). Cre recombinase
   4530..5117    -  rep_origin     ori: high-copy-number ColE1/pMB1/pBR322/pUC origin of replication
   5130..5990    -  CDS            AmpR: β-lactamase; bla; confers resistance to ampicillin, carbenicillin, and related antibiotics
   5991..6042    -  promoter       AmpR promoter (fragment): bla
