[The description below was written by a language model from this plasmid's Addgene catalogue record and pLannotate feature annotations shown in this document.]
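Description:
pTriEx-NTOM20-mVenus-Zdk1 is a roughly 6 kb expression plasmid built on the pTriEx backbone, a multi-host vector designed to drive the same open reading frame in mammalian cells, E. coli and insect cells. It is maintained in bacteria through a high-copy ColE1/pUC-type origin and an ampicillin resistance gene. Upstream of the coding region sit three promoter systems in series. The first is a CMV enhancer/promoter followed by a chicken β-actin/rabbit β-globin chimeric intron fragment, for mammalian expression. The second is a T7 promoter with a lac operator, for IPTG-regulated bacterial expression. The third is the baculovirus p10 promoter, for insect cells. Transcripts end at a rabbit β-globin polyadenylation signal or a T7 terminator. The cassette is flanked by baculovirus recombination regions (lef2/ORF603 and ORF1629), which allow transfer into a baculovirus genome, and a single loxP site lies just downstream.

The payload is a fusion protein beginning with an N-terminal fragment of human TOMM20, which anchors the protein to the mitochondrial outer membrane. This is followed by the monomeric yellow fluorescent protein mVenus and then the 177 bp synthetic Zdk1 domain (also called ZA127). Zdk1 is an engineered derivative of the protein A Z domain that binds the dark state of the LOV2 domain and releases it on illumination. The catalogue lists C-terminal FLAG and 6xHis tags. The annotation also detects an HSV epitope and short tag-like fragments in this region, though the record does not confirm which of these are in frame. The construct supplies the mitochondrially anchored Zdk1 component of the LOVTRAP optogenetic system for photoinduced protein dissociation. A LOV2-fused protein of interest is held at mitochondria in the dark and freed by light, and mVenus reports the location of the anchor.
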