Addgene plasmid #81010: pTriEx-NTOM20-mVenus-Zdk1
Purpose: Expression of Zdk1 anchored to mitochondria
Depositing lab: Klaus Hahn. Depositing organization: University of North Carolina at Chapel Hill. Publication: LOVTRAP: an optogenetic system for photoinduced protein dissociation. Wang H, Vilela M, Winkler A, Tarnawski M, Schlichting I, Yumerefendi H, Kuhlman B, Liu R, Danuser G, Hahn KM. Nat Methods. 2016 Jul 18. doi: 10.1038/nmeth.3926. PubMed 27427858.
Backbone
  Vector backbone: pTriEx
  Backbone size w/o insert (bp): 5040
  Total vector size (bp): 6000
  Vector type: Mammalian Expression, Bacterial Expression, Insect Expression
Growth in bacteria
  Bacterial resistance: Ampicillin, 100 μg/mL
  Growth temperature: 37°C
  Growth strain: DH5alpha
  Copy number: High Copy
Gene/Insert
  Gene/Insert name: Zdk1 (alt name: ZA127)
  Species: Synthetic
  Insert size (bp): 177
  Tag / fusion protein: NTOM20 (N terminal on insert); mVenus (N terminal on insert); 6x His tag (C terminal on insert); FLAG (C terminal on insert)
  Cloning method: Unknown
  Sequencing primers: 5′ aagtatcgggccctttgtgc; 3′ GGCAGCCTGCACCTGAGGTTAATCAC
Terms and licenses: Academic/Nonprofit Terms; Industry Terms: Not Available to Industry
How to cite: pTriEx-NTOM20-mVenus-Zdk1 was a gift from Klaus Hahn (Addgene plasmid # 81010 ; http://n2t.net/addgene:81010 ; RRID:Addgene_81010)
