>Addgene plasmid #81010 | pTriEx-NTOM20-mVenus-Zdk1 | depositor partial sequence | sequence record 153391 | NTOM20, mVenus, Zdk1
ATGGTGGGCCGCAACAGCGCGATTGCAGCTGGAGTGTGCGGCGCGCTGTTCATTGGCTATTGCATTTACT
TTGATCGCAAACGCCGCAGCGATCCGAACTTTAAATCTAGAGTGAGCAAGGGCGAGGAGCTGTTCACCGG
GGTGGTGCCCATCCTGGTCGAGCTGGACGGCGACGTAAACGGCCACAAGTTCAGCGTGTCCGGCGAGGGC
GAGGGCGATGCCACCTACGGCAAGCTGACCCTGAAGTTCATCAGCACCACCGGCAAGCTGCCCGTGCCCT
GGCCCACCCTCGTGACCACCCTCGGCTACGGCCTGCAGTGCTTCGCCCGCTACCCCGACCACATGAAGCA
GCACGACTTCTTCAAGTCCGCCATGCCCGAAGGCTACGTCCAGGAGCGCACCATCTTCTTCAAGGACGAC
GGCAACTACAAGACCCGCGCCGAGGTGAAGTTCGAGGGCGACACCCTGGTGAACCGCATCGAGCTGAAGG
GCATCGACTTCAAGGAGGACGGCAACATCCTGGGGCACAAGCTGGAGTACAACTACAACAGCCACAACGT
CTATATCACCGCCGACAAGCAGAAGAACGGCATCAAGGCAAACTTCAAGATCCGCCACAACATCGAGGAC
GGCGGCGTGCAGCTCGCCGACCACTACCAGCAGAACACCCCCATCGGCGACGGCCCCGTGCTGCTGCCCG
ACAACCACTACCTGAGCTACCAGTCCAAACTGAGCAAAGACCCCAACGAGAAGCGCGATCACATGGTCCT
GCTGGAGTTCGTGACCGCCGCCGGGATCACTCTCGGCATGGACGAGCTGTACAAGGGTTCTGGAAGTGGA
TCCATGGTGGATAACAAATTCAATAAAGAAAAGACGCGTGCCGGTGCGGAAATCCATTCTCTGCCAAACC
TGAATGTTGAGCAGAAGTTTGCCTTCATCGTGAGCCTGTTTGATGATCCATCTCAGAGCGCCAATCTGCT
GGCCGAAGCCAAAAAACTGAACGATGCCCAGGCCCCAAAAGGTGGTTCTGGTGGTAGCCATCATCATCAT
CATCATGGCGGTGAAAATCTGTATTTCCAGGGCGGCCGCGACTACAAGGACGACGACGACAAATAA
