>Addgene plasmid #81010 | pTriEx-NTOM20-mVenus-Zdk1 | addgene partial sequence | sequence record 156946 | CMV-F 5'-CGCAAATGGGCGGTAGGCGTG-3'
CTATATAAGCAGACGTCGTTTAGTGAACCGTCAGATCACTAGATGCTTTATTGCGGTAGTTTATCACAGT
TAAATTGCTAACGCCAGTCTCGAACTTAACGTGCAGAAGTTGGTCGTGAGGCACTGGGCAGGTAAGTATC
GGGCCCTTTGTGCGGGGGGAGCGGCTCGGGGCTGTCCGCGGGGGGACGGCTGCCTTCGGGGGGGACGGGG
CAGGGCGGGGTTCGGCTTCTGGCGTGTGACCGGCGGCTCTAGAGCCTCTGCTAACCATGTTCATGCCTTC
TTCTTTTTCCTACAGCTCCTGGGCAACGTGCTGGTTATTGTGCTGTCTCATCATTTTGGCAAAGAATTGG
ATCGGACCGAAATTAATACGACTCACTATAGGGGAATTGTGAGCGGATAACAATTCCCCGGAGTTAATCC
GGGACCTTTAATTCAACCCAACACAATATATTATAGTTAAATAAGAATTATTATCAAATCATTTGTATAT
TAATTAAAATACTATACTGTAAATTACATTTTATTTACAATCAAAGGAGATATACCATGGTGGGCCGCAA
CAGCGCGATTGCAGCTGGAGTGTGCGGCGCGCTGTTCATTGGCTATTGCATTTACTTTGATCGCAAACGC
CGCAGCGATCCGAACTTTAAATCTAGAGTGAGCAAGGGCGAGGAGCTGTTCACCGGGGTGGTGCCCATCC
TGGTCGAGCTGGACGGCGACGTAAACGGCCACAAGTTCAGCGTGTCCGGCGAGGGCGAGGGCGATGCCAC
CTACGGCAAGCTGACCCTGAAGTTCATCAGCACCACCGGCAAGCTGCCCGTGCCCTGGCCCACCCTCGTG
ACCACCCTCGGCTACGGCCTGCAGTGCTTCGCCCGCTACCCCGACCACATGAAGCAGCACGACTTCTTCA
AGTCCGCCATGCCCGAAGGCTACGTCCAGGAGCGCACCATCTTCTTCAAGGA
