>Addgene plasmid #81010 | pTriEx-NTOM20-mVenus-Zdk1 | addgene partial sequence | sequence record 156948 | rb_glob_PA_term-R 5'-CCCATATGTCCTTCCGAGTG-3'
AAAAATTCCAACACACTATTGCAATGAAAATAAATTTCCTTTATTAGCCAGAAGTCAGATGCTCAAGGGG
CTTCATGATGTCCCCATAATTTTTGGCAGAGGGAAAAAGATCGATCTCAGTGGTATTTGTGAGCCAGGGC
ATTGGCCACACCAGCCACCACCTTCTGATAGGCAGCCTGCACCTGAGGTTAATCACTTAGTGATGGTGAT
GGTGATGGTGGTGCTCGAGATCCTCGGGGTCTTCCGGGGCGAGTTCTGGCTGGCTTGCACGTGTATACAG
CTGTGCGGCCGCAAGCTTTTATTTGTCGTCGTCGTCCTTGTAGTCGCGGCCGCCCTGGAAATACAGATTT
TCACCGCCATGATGATGATGATGATGGCTACCACCAGAACCACCTTTTGGGGCCTGGGCATCGTTCAGTT
TTTTGGCTTCGGCCAGCAGATTGGCGCTCTGAGATGGATCATCAAACAGGCTCACGATGAAGGCAAACTT
CTGCTCAACATTCAGGTTTGGCAGAGAATGGATTTCCGCACCGGCACGCGTCTTTTCTTTATTGAATTTG
TTATCCACCATGGATCCACTTCCAGAACCCTTGTACAGCTCGTCCATGCCGAGAGTGATCCCGGCGGCGG
TCACGAACTCCAGCAGGACCATGTGATCGCGCTTCTCGTTGGGGTCTTTGCTCAGTTTGGACTGGTAGCT
CAGGTAGTGGTTGTCGGGCAGCAGCACGGGGCCGTCGCCGATGGGGGTGTTCTGCTGGTAGTGGTCGGCG
AGCTGCACGCCGCCGTCCTCGATGTTGTGGCGGATCTTGAAGTTTGCCTTGATGCCGTTCTTCTGCTTGT
CGGCGGTGATATAGACGTTGTGGCTGTTGTAGTTGTACTCCAGCTTGTGCCCCAGGATGTTGCCGTCCTC
CTTGAAGTCGATGCCCTTCAGCTCGATGCGGTTCACCAGGGTGTCGCCCTCGAACTTCACCTCGGCGCGG
GTCTTGTAGTTGCCGTCGTCCTTGAAGAAGATGGTGCGCTCCTGGACGTAGCCTTCGGGCATGG
